Addgene plasmid #224790: pUt-MONARCH 1.0_crEGFP
Purpose: LPUtopia matching RMCE donor plasmid with MONARCH 1.0 circuit with crRNA targeting EGFP. Use BlastR for positive and HSV-TK for negative selection
Depositing lab: Gabor Balazsi. Depositing organization: Stony Brook University. Publication: Optimizing a CRISPR-Cas13d Gene Circuit for Tunable Target RNA Downregulation with Minimal Collateral RNA Cutting. Wan Y, Helenek C, Coraci D, Balazsi G. ACS Synth Biol. 2024 Oct 18;13(10):3212-3230. doi: 10.1021/acssynbio.4c00271. Epub 2024 Oct 8. PubMed 39377757.
Backbone
  Vector backbone: pUt-mNF-Cas13d
  Backbone manufacturer: Balazsi Lab
  Backbone size w/o insert (bp): 11752
  Total vector size (bp): 11851
  Vector type: Mammalian Expression, CRISPR, Synthetic Biology
  Selectable markers: Blasticidin
Growth in bacteria
  Bacterial resistance: Ampicillin, 100 μg/mL
  Growth temperature: 37°C
  Growth strain: NEB Stable
  Copy number: High Copy
Gene/Insert
  Gene/Insert name: crEGFP
  Species: Synthetic
  Promoter: CMV-d2i
  Cloning method: Gibson Cloning
  Sequencing primers: 5′ taaCGTAcggccgcgactct
Terms and licenses: Academic/Nonprofit Terms; Industry Terms: Not Available to Industry
Depositor comments: Please visit https://doi.org/10.1101/2024.05.11.593702 for bioRxiv preprint.
How to cite: pUt-MONARCH 1.0_crEGFP was a gift from Gabor Balazsi (Addgene plasmid # 224790 ; http://n2t.net/addgene:224790 ; RRID:Addgene_224790)
