[The description below was written by a language model from this plasmid's Addgene catalogue record and pLannotate feature annotations shown in this document.]
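Description:
pUt-MONARCH 1.0_crEGFP is a roughly 11.9 kb mammalian expression, CRISPR and synthetic-biology plasmid built on the pUt-mNF-Cas13d backbone. It serves as a donor for recombinase-mediated cassette exchange (RMCE) into a matching "LPUtopia" landing pad. In bacteria it is maintained at high copy from a ColE1/pUC-type origin under ampicillin selection.

The payload is the MONARCH 1.0 circuit, driven by the CMV-d2i promoter. In the feature table this appears as a CMV enhancer and promoter followed by short tet-operator-like matches, which suggests a Tet-regulated CMV derivative. Downstream lie a rabbit β-globin intron and then, in a single orientation, a Tet-family regulator (annotated only as a partial match to rtTA3, so its exact identity is not settled by the record) with an SV40 NLS, mCherry, and RfxCas13d followed by a FLAG-tag fragment. The record does not annotate how these coding regions are joined. After Cas13d, two 36-base RfxCas13d direct repeats flank a short spacer. That spacer matches a GFP-family sequence in antisense, consistent with the crEGFP insert, a crRNA targeting EGFP. A WPRE and a bGH polyadenylation signal close the unit.

On the opposite strand, an SV40 promoter drives the bsr blasticidin-resistance gene with a β-globin poly(A), providing positive selection for integrants. A PGK-driven HSV thymidine kinase cassette lies next to AmpR and the origin and provides negative selection, presumably against cells that retain the plasmid backbone. Only one minimal FRT site is annotated, so the second exchange site is not identified. The associated work concerns tunable Cas13d-mediated knockdown of target RNA with minimal collateral RNA cutting.
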