Features (pLannotate 1.2.2; 33 found; start..end, strand, type, name):
     16..76      +  promoter       SV40 promoter (fragment): SV40 early promoter
    107..679     +  intron         β-globin intron: intron from rabbit β-globin gene
    703..1322    +  CDS            rtTA3 (fragment): reverse tetracycline transactivator 3 activates expression from Tet-responsive promoters in the presence of doxycycline
   1321..1339    +  CDS            SV40 NLS (fragment): nuclear localization signal of SV40 (simian virus 40) large T antigen
   1405..2112    +  CDS            mCherry: mCherry is a basic (constitutively fluorescent) red fluorescent protein published in 2004, derived from Discosoma sp.. It is reported to be a very rapidly-maturing monomer with low acid sensitivity.
   2182..5082    +  CDS            RfxCas13d: RNA-targeting Type VI CRISPR protein from Ruminococcus flavefaciens strain XPD3002 (Konermann et al., 2018)
   5197..5216    +  CDS            3xFLAG (fragment): three tandem FLAG® epitope tags
   5249..5284    +  misc_RNA       RfxCas13d DR36: 36-base direct repeat for an RfxCas13d pre-gRNA (Konermann et al., 2018)
   5287..5307    -  CDS            VN173 (fragment): N-terminal fragment of mVenus for use in bimolecular fluorescence complementation (BiFC) (Kodama and Hu, 2010)
   5308..5343    +  misc_RNA       RfxCas13d DR36: 36-base direct repeat for an RfxCas13d pre-gRNA (Konermann et al., 2018)
   5344..5366    +  misc_feature   MCS (fragment): pUC18/19 multiple cloning site
   5380..5768    +  misc_feature   WPRE: woodchuck hepatitis virus posttranscriptional regulatory element
   5812..6036    +  polyA_signal   bGH poly(A) signal: bovine growth hormone polyadenylation signal
   6040..6061    +  promoter       SV40 promoter (fragment): SV40 enhancer and early promoter
   6082..6131    +  rep_origin     f1 ori (fragment): f1 bacteriophage origin of replication; arrow indicates direction of (+) strand synthesis
   6171..6565    -  polyA_signal   β-globin poly(A): human β-globin polyadenylation signal
   6577..6996    -  CDS            bsr: BSR_BACCE - Experimental evidence at protein level: Swiss-Prot protein existence level 1. Catalyzes the deamination of the cytosine moiety of the antibiotics blasticidin S, cytomycin and acetylblasticidin S. From Bacillus cereus.
   7005..7302    -  promoter       SV40 promoter: SV40 enhancer and early promoter
   7388..7425    -  misc_feature   HA-L (fragment): left homology arm from the adeno-associated virus integration site (AAVS1) within intron 1 of the human PPP1R12C gene
   7448..7552    +  promoter       AmpR promoter: bla
   7553..8413    +  CDS            AmpR: β-lactamase; bla; confers resistance to ampicillin, carbenicillin, and related antibiotics
   8446..8945    +  promoter       PGK promoter: mouse phosphoglycerate kinase 1 promoter
   8947..8965    +  promoter       Mini-TK promoter (fragment): minimal herpes simplex virus (HSV) thymidine kinase promoter
   8987..9022    +  5'UTR          HSV TK 5'-UTR (fragment): 5' untranslated region from the herpes simplex virus thymidine kinase gene
   9179..10174   +  CDS            ΔTK: truncated herpes simplex virus thymidine kinase (Salomon et al., 1995) confers sensitivity to nucleoside analogs such as acyclovir or ganciclovir
  10216..10264   +  polyA_signal   HSV TK poly(A) signal: herpes simplex virus thymidine kinase polyadenylation signal (Cole and Stacy, 1985)
  10288..10876   +  rep_origin     ori: high-copy-number ColE1/pMB1/pBR322/pUC origin of replication
  10883..10916   -  protein_bind   FRT (minimal): supports FLP-mediated excision but not integration (Turan and Bode, 2011) FLP recombinase from the Saccharomyces cerevisiae 2μ plasmid
  11153..11532   +  enhancer       CMV enhancer: human cytomegalovirus immediate early enhancer
  11533..11731   +  promoter       CMV promoter: human cytomegalovirus (CMV) immediate early promoter
  11730..11751   +  promoter       PLtetO-1 promoter (fragment): modified phage lambda PL promoter with tet operator sites (Lutz and Bujard, 1997)
  11757..11776   +  promoter       tight TRE promoter (fragment): Tet-responsive promoter PTight, consisting of seven tet operator sequences followed by the minimal CMV promoter
  11843..15      +  misc_feature   MCS (fragment) (across the origin): pUC18/19 multiple cloning site
>Addgene plasmid #224790 | pUt-MONARCH 1.0_crEGFP | addgene full sequence | sequence record 450828 | Addgene NGS Result
CCGGGGATCCTCTAGGGCCTCTGAGCTATTCCAGAAGTAGTGAAGAGGCTTTTTTGGAGGCCTAGGCTTT
TGCAAAAAGCTCCGGATCGATCCTGAGAACTTCAGGGTGAGTTTGGGGACCCTTGATTGTTCTTTCTTTT
TCGCTATTGTAAAATTCATGTTATATGGAGGGGGCAAAGTTTTCAGGGTGTTGTTTAGAATGGGAAGATG
TCCCTTGTATCACCATGGACCCTCATGATAATTTTGTTTCTTTCACTTTCTACTCTGTTGACAACCATTG
TCTCCTCTTATTTTCTTTTCATTTTCTGTAACTTTTTCGTTAAACTTTAGCTTGCATTTGTAACGAATTT
TTAAATTCACTTTTGTTTATTTGTCAGATTGTAAGTACTTTCTCTAATCACTTTTTTTTCAAGGCAATCA
GGGTATATTATATTGTACTTCAGCACAGTTTTAGAGAACAATTGTTATAATTAAATGATAAGGTAGAATA
TTTCTGCATATAAATTCTGGCTGGCGTGGAAATATTCTTATTGGTAGAAACAACTACATCCTGGTCATCA
TCCTGCCTTTCTCTTTATGGTTACAATGATATACACTGTTTGAGATGAGGATAAAATACTCTGAGTCCAA
ACCGGGCCCCTCTGCTAACCATGTTCATGCCTTCTTCTTTTTCCTACAGGTCCTGCAGGCGCCACCATGG
GTTCTAGACTGGACAAGAGCAAAGTCATAAACTCTGCTCTGGAATTACTCAATGAAGTCGGTATCGAAGG
CCTGACGACAAGGAAACTCGCTCAAAAGCTGGGAGTTGAGCAGCCTACCCTGTACTGGCACGTGAAGAAC
AAGCGGGCCCTGCTCGATGCCCTGGCAATCGAGATGCTGGACAGGCATCATACCCACTTCTGCCCCCTGG
AAGGCGAGTCATGGCAAGACTTTCTGCGGAACAACGCCAAGTCATTCCGCTGTGCTCTCCTCTCACATCG
CGACGGGGCTAAAGTGCATCTCGGCACCCGCCCAACAGAGAAACAGTACGAAACCCTGGAAAATCAGCTC
GCGTTCCTGTGTCAGCAAGGCTTCTCCCTGGAGAACGCACTGTACGCTCTGTCCGCCGTGGGCCACTTTA
CACTGGGCTGCGTATTGGAGGATCAGGAGCATCAAGTAGCAAAAGAGGAAAGAGAGACACCTACCACCGA
TTCTATGCCCCCACTTCTGAGACAAGCAATTGAGCTGTTCGACCATCAGGGAGCCGAACCTGCCTTCCTT
TTCGGCCTGGAACTAATCATATGTGGCCTGGAGAAACAGCTAAAGTGCGAAAGCGGCGGGCCAAAAAAGA
AGAGAAAGGGAAGCGGAGCTACTAACTTCAGCCTGCTGAAGCAGGCTGGAGACGTGGAGGAGAACCCTGG
ACCTATGGTGAGCAAGGGCGAGGAGGATAACATGGCCATCATCAAGGAGTTCATGCGCTTCAAGGTGCAC
ATGGAGGGCTCCGTGAACGGCCACGAGTTCGAGATCGAGGGCGAGGGCGAGGGCCGCCCCTACGAGGGCA
CCCAGACCGCCAAGCTGAAGGTGACCAAGGGTGGCCCCCTGCCCTTCGCCTGGGACATCCTGTCCCCTCA
GTTCATGTACGGCTCCAAGGCCTACGTGAAGCACCCCGCCGACATCCCCGACTACTTGAAGCTGTCCTTC
CCCGAGGGCTTCAAGTGGGAGCGCGTGATGAACTTCGAGGACGGCGGCGTGGTGACCGTGACCCAGGACT
CCTCCCTGCAGGACGGCGAGTTCATCTACAAGGTGAAGCTGCGCGGCACCAACTTCCCCTCCGACGGCCC
CGTAATGCAGAAGAAGACCATGGGCTGGGAGGCCTCCTCCGAGCGGATGTACCCCGAGGACGGCGCCCTG
AAGGGCGAGATCAAGCAGAGGCTGAAGCTGAAGGACGGCGGCCACTACGACGCTGAGGTCAAGACCACCT
ACAAGGCCAAGAAGCCCGTGCAGCTGCCCGGCGCCTACAACGTCAACATCAAGTTGGACATCACCTCCCA
CAACGAGGACTACACCATCGTGGAACAGTACGAACGCGCCGAGGGCCGCCACTCCACCGGCGGCATGGAC
GAGCTGTACAAGGGCAGCGGAGCTACTAACTTCAGCCTGCTGAAGCAGGCTGGAGACGTGGAGGAGAACC
CTGGACCCGGGATGATCGAGAAAAAGAAGTCCTTCGCTAAGGGCATGGGCGTGAAGTCCACACTCGTGTC
CGGCTCCAAAGTGTACATGACAACCTTCGCCGAAGGCAGCGACGCCAGGCTGGAAAAGATCGTGGAGGGC
GACAGCATCAGGAGCGTGAATGAGGGCGAGGCCTTCAGCGCTGAAATGGCCGATAAAAACGCCGGCTATA
AGATCGGCAACGCCAAATTCAGCCATCCTAAGGGCTACGCCGTGGTGGCTAACAACCCTCTGTATACAGG
ACCCGTCCAGCAGGATATGCTCGGCCTGAAGGAAACTCTGGAAAAGAGGTACTTCGGCGAGAGCGCTGAT
GGCAATGACAATATTTGTATCCAGGTGATCCATAACATCCTGGACATTGAAAAAATCCTCGCCGAATACA
TTACCAACGCCGCCTACGCCGTCAACAATATCTCCGGCCTGGATAAGGACATTATTGGATTCGGCAAGTT
CTCCACAGTGTATACCTACGACGAATTCAAAGACCCCGAGCACCATAGGGCCGCTTTCAACAATAACGAT
AAGCTCATCAACGCCATCAAGGCCCAGTATGACGAGTTCGACAACTTCCTCGATAACCCCAGACTCGGCT
ATTTCGGCCAGGCCTTTTTCAGCAAGGAGGGCAGAAATTACATCATCAATTACGGCAACGAATGCTATGA
CATTCTGGCCCTCCTGAGCGGACTGAGACACTGGGTGGTCCACAACAACGAAGAAGAGTCCAGGATCTCC
AGGACCTGGCTCTACAACCTCGATAAGAACCTCGACAACGAATACATCTCCACCCTCAACTACCTCTACG
ACAGGATCACCAATGAGCTGACCAACTCCTTCTCCAAGAACTCCGCCGCCAACGTGAACTATATTGCCGA
AACTCTGGGAATCAACCCTGCCGAATTCGCCGAACAATATTTCAGATTCAGCATTATGAAAGAGCAGAAA
AACCTCGGATTCAATATCACCAAGCTCAGGGAAGTGATGCTGGACAGGAAGGATATGTCCGAGATCAGGA
AAAATCATAAGGTGTTCGACTCCATCAGGACCAAGGTCTACACCATGATGGACTTTGTGATTTATAGGTA
TTACATCGAAGAGGATGCCAAGGTGGCTGCCGCCAATAAGTCCCTCCCCGATAATGAGAAGTCCCTGAGC
GAGAAGGATATCTTTGTGATTAACCTGAGGGGCTCCTTCAACGACGACCAGAAGGATGCCCTCTACTACG
ATGAAGCTAATAGAATTTGGAGAAAGCTCGAAAATATCATGCACAACATCAAGGAATTTAGGGGAAACAA
GACAAGAGAGTATAAGAAGAAGGACGCCCCTAGACTGCCCAGAATCCTGCCCGCTGGCCGTGATGTTTCC
GCCTTCAGCAAACTCATGTATGCCCTGACAATGTTCCTGGATGGCAAGGAGATCAACGACCTCCTGACCA
CCCTGATTAATAAATTCGATAACATCCAGAGCTTCCTGAAGGTGATGCCTCTCATCGGAGTCAACGCTAA
GTTCGTGGAGGAATACGCCTTTTTCAAAGACTCCGCCAAGATCGCCGATGAGCTGAGGCTGATCAAGTCC
TTCGCTAGAATGGGAGAACCTATTGCCGATGCCAGGAGGGCCATGTATATCGACGCCATCCGTATTTTAG
GAACCAACCTGTCCTATGATGAGCTCAAGGCCCTCGCCGACACCTTTTCCCTGGACGAGAACGGAAACAA
GCTCAAGAAAGGCAAGCACGGCATGAGAAATTTCATTATTAATAACGTGATCAGCAATAAAAGGTTCCAC
TACCTGATCAGATACGGTGATCCTGCCCACCTCCATGAGATCGCCAAAAACGAGGCCGTGGTGAAGTTCG
TGCTCGGCAGGATCGCTGACATCCAGAAAAAACAGGGCCAGAACGGCAAGAACCAGATCGACAGGTACTA
CGAAACTTGTATCGGAAAGGATAAGGGCAAGAGCGTGAGCGAAAAGGTGGACGCTCTCACAAAGATCATC
ACCGGAATGAACTACGACCAATTCGACAAGAAAAGGAGCGTCATTGAGGACACCGGCAGGGAAAACGCCG
AGAGGGAGAAGTTTAAAAAGATCATCAGCCTGTACCTCACCGTGATCTACCACATCCTCAAGAATATTGT
CAATATCAACGCCAGGTACGTCATCGGATTCCATTGCGTCGAGCGTGATGCTCAACTGTACAAGGAGAAA
GGCTACGACATCAATCTCAAGAAACTGGAAGAGAAGGGATTCAGCTCCGTCACCAAGCTCTGCGCTGGCA
TTGATGAAACTGCCCCCGATAAGAGAAAGGACGTGGAAAAGGAGATGGCTGAAAGAGCCAAGGAGAGCAT
TGACAGCCTCGAGAGCGCCAACCCCAAGCTGTATGCCAATTACATCAAATACAGCGACGAGAAGAAAGCC
GAGGAGTTCACCAGGCAGATTAACAGGGAGAAGGCCAAAACCGCCCTGAACGCCTACCTGAGGAACACCA
AGTGGAATGTGATCATCAGGGAGGACCTCCTGAGAATTGACAACAAGACATGTACCCTGTTCAGGAACAA
GGCCGTCCATCTGGAAGTGGCCAGGTATGTCCACGCCTATATCAACGACATTGCCGAGGTCAATTCCTAC
TTCCAACTGTACCATTACATCATGCAGAGAATTATCATGAATGAGAGGTACGAGAAAAGCAGCGGAAAGG
TGTCCGAGTACTTCGACGCTGTGAATGACGAGAAGAAGTACAACGATAGGCTCCTGAAACTGCTGTGTGT
GCCTTTCGGCTACTGTATCCCCAGGTTTAAGAACCTGAGCATCGAGGCCCTGTTCGATAGGAACGAGGCC
GCCAAGTTCGACAAGGAGAAAAAGAAAGTGTCCGGCAATTCCACTAGTGCTCCCAAGAAAAAGCGCAAGG
TAGGTGGAAGCCCAGCAGCTAAAAGAGTTAAATTGGATGGATCCGATTATAAGGATCACGATGGAGATTA
CAAGGACCACGACATAGACTACAAAGATGATGACGACAAGTAACGTACGGCCGCGACTCTAGAGTCGACA
AGTAAACCCCTACCAACTGGTCGGGGTTTGAAACCATGATATAGACGTTGTGGCTGTCAAGTAAACCCCT
ACCAACTGGTCGGGGTTTGAAACTCGACCTGCAGGCATGCAAGCTTGATATCAGGCCGCAATCAACCTCT
GGATTACAAAATTTGTGAAAGATTGACTGGTATTCTTAACTATGTTGCTCCTTTTACGCTATGTGGATAC
GCTGCTTTAATGCCTTTGTATCATGCTATTGCTTCCCGTATGGCTTTCATTTTCTCCTCCTTGTATAAAT
CCTGGTTGCTGTCTCTTTATGAGGAGTTGTGGCCCGTTGTCAGGCAACGTGGCGTGGTGTGCACTGTGTT
TGCTGACGCAACCCCCACTGGTTGGGGCATTGCCACCACCTGTCAGCTCCTTTCCGGGACTTTCGCTTTC
CCCCTCCCTATTGCCACGGCGGAACTCATCGCCGCCTGCCTTGCCCGCTGCTGGACAGGGGCTCGGCTGT
TGGGCACTGACAATTCCGTGGTGTTGTCCTCGAGTCTAGAGGGCCCGTTTAAACCCGCTGATCAGCCTCG
ACTGTGCCTTCTAGTTGCCAGCCATCTGTTGTTTGCCCCTCCCCCGTGCCTTCCTTGACCCTGGAAGGTG
CCACTCCCACTGTCCTTTCCTAATAAAATGAGGAAATTGCATCGCATTGTCTGAGTAGGTGTCATTCTAT
TCTGGGGGGTGGGGTGGGGCAGGACAGCAAGGGGGAGGATTGGGAAGACAATAGCAGGCATGCTGGGGAT
GCGGTGGGCTCTATGGCTTCTGAGGCGGAAAGAACCAGCTGGGGCTCTAGGGGGTATCCCCACGCGCCCT
GTAGCGGCGCATTAAGCGCGGCGGGTGTGGTGGTTACGCGCTAAAGCAAGTAAAACCTCTACAAATGTGG
TATGGAATTCTAAAATACAGCATAGCAAAACTTTAACCTCCAAATCAAGCCTCTACTTGAATCCTTTTCT
GAGGGATGAATAAGGCATAGGCATCAGGGGCTGTTGCCAATGTGCATTAGCTGTTTGCAGCCTCACCTTC
TTTCATGGAGTTTAAGATATAGTGTATTTTCCCAAGGTTTGAACTAGCTCTTCATTTCTTTATGTTTTAA
ATGCACTGACCTCCCACATTCCCTTTTTAGTAAAATATTCAGAAATAATTTAAATACATCATTGCAATGA
AAATAAATGTTTTTTATTAGGCAGAATCCAGATGCTCAAGGCCCTTCATAATATCCCCCAGTTTAGTAGT
TGGACTTAGGGAACAAAGGAACCTTTAATAGAAATTGGACAGCAAGAAAGCGAGCTTCTAGCTTTAGTTC
CTGGTGTACTTGAGGGGGATGAGTTCCTCAATGGTGGTTTTGACCAGCTTGCCATTCATCTCAATGAGCA
CAAAGCAGTCAGGAGCATAGTCAGAGATGAGCTCTCTGCACATGCCACAGGGGCTGACCACCCTGATGGA
TCTGTCCACCTCATCAGAGTAGGGGTGCCTGACAGCCACAATGGTGTCAAAGTCCTTCTGCCCGTTGCTC
ACAGCAGACCCAATGGCAATGGCTTCAGCACAGACAGTGACCCTGCCAATGTAGGCCTCAATGTGGACAG
CAGAGATGATCTCCCCAGTCTTGGTCCTGATGGCCGCCCCGACATGGTGCTTGTTGTCCTCATAGAGCAT
GGTGATCTTCTCAGTGGCGACCTCCACCAGCTCCAGATCCTGCTGAGAGATGTTGAAGGTCTTCATGGTA
GCCTCCAAAAAAGCCTCCTCACTACTTCTGGAATAGCTCAGAGGCCGAGGCGGCCTCGGCCTCTGCATAA
ATAAAAAAAATTAGTCAGCCATGGGGCGGAGAATGGGCGGAACTGGGCGGAGTTAGGGGCGGGATGGGCG
GAGTTAGGGGCGGGACTATGGTTGCTGACTAATTGAGATGCATGCTTTGCATACTTCTGCCTGCTGGGGA
GCCTGGGGACTTTCCACACCTGGTTGCTGACTAATTGAGATGCATGCTTTGCATACTTCTGCCTGCTGGG
GAGCCTGGGGACTTTCCACACCCTAACTGACACACATTCCACAGCTGCGAAGAGAAGAGGTCAGGCCGAA
GTTCCTATACTATTTGAAGAATAGGAACTTCAAGCTTGCCCCACTGTGGGGTGGAGGGGACAGATAAAAG
TACCCTGGCACTTTTCGGGGAAATGTGCGCGGAACCCCTATTTGTTTATTTTTCTAAATACATTCAAATA
TGTATCCGCTCATGAGACAATAACCCTGATAAATGCTTCAATAATATTGAAAAAGGAAGAGTATGAGTAT
TCAACATTTCCGTGTCGCCCTTATTCCCTTTTTTGCGGCATTTTGCCTTCCTGTTTTTGCTCACCCAGAA
ACGCTGGTGAAAGTAAAAGATGCTGAAGATCAGTTGGGTGCACGAGTGGGTTACATCGAACTGGATCTCA
ACAGCGGTAAGATCCTTGAGAGTTTTCGCCCCGAAGAACGTTTTCCAATGATGAGCACTTTTAAAGTTCT
GCTATGTGGCGCGGTATTATCCCGTATTGACGCCGGGCAAGAGCAACTCGGTCGCCGCATACACTATTCT
CAGAATGACTTGGTTGAGTACTCACCAGTCACAGAAAAGCATCTTACGGATGGCATGACAGTAAGAGAAT
TATGCAGTGCTGCCATAACCATGAGTGATAACACTGCGGCCAACTTACTTCTGACAACGATCGGAGGACC
GAAGGAGCTAACCGCTTTTTTGCACAACATGGGGGATCATGTAACTCGCCTTGATCGTTGGGAACCGGAG
CTGAATGAAGCCATACCAAACGACGAGCGTGACACCACGATGCCCGTAGCAATGGCAACAACGTTGCGCA
AACTATTAACTGGCGAACTACTTACTCTAGCTTCCCGGCAACAATTAATAGACTGGATGGAGGCGGATAA
AGTTGCAGGACCACTTCTGCGCTCGGCCCTTCCGGCTGGCTGGTTTATTGCTGATAAATCTGGAGCCGGT
GAGCGTGGGTCTCGCGGTATCATTGCAGCACTGGGGCCAGATGGTAAGCCCTCCCGTATCGTAGTTATCT
ACACGACGGGGAGTCAGGCAACTATGGATGAACGAAATAGACAGATCGCTGAGATAGGTGCCTCACTGAT
TAAGCATTGGTAACTGTCAGACCAAGTTTATTCTACGGTTCTACCGGGTAGGGGAGGCGCTTTTCCCAAG
GCAGTCTGGAGCATGCGCTTTAGCAGCCCCGCTGGGCACTTGGCGCTACACAAGTGGCCTCTGGCCTCGC
ACACATTCCACATCCACCGGTAGGCGCCAACCGGCTCCGTTCTTTGGTGGCCCCTTCGCGCCACCTTCTA
CTCCTCCCCTAGTCAGGAAGTTCCCCCCCGCCCCGCAGCTCGCGTCGTGCAGGACGTGACAAATGGAAGT
AGCACGTCTCACTAGTCTCGTGCAGATGGACAGCACCGCTGAGCAATGGAAGCGGGTAGGCCTTTGGGGC
AGCGGCCAATAGCAGCTTTGCTCCTTCGCTTTCTGGGCTCAGAGGCTGGGAAGGGGTGGGTCCGGGGGCG
GGCTCAGGGGCGGGCTCAGGGGCGGGGCGGGCGCCCGAAGGTCCTCCGGAGGCCCGGCATTCTGCACGCT
TCAAAAGCGCACGTCTGCCGCGCTGTTCTCCTCTTCCTCATCTCCGGGCCTTTCGACCTGCAGCGACCCG
CTTAACAGCGTCAACAGCGTGCCGCAGATCTTGGTGGCGTGAAACTCCCGCACCTCTTCGGCAAGCGCCT
TGTAGAAGCGCGTATGGCTTCGTACCCCTGCCATCAACACGCGTCTGCGTTCGACCAGGCTGCGCGTTCT
CGCGGCCATAGCAACCGACGTACGGCGTTGCGCCCTCGCCGGCAGCAAGAAGCCACGGAAGTCCGCCTGG
AGCAGAAAATGCCCACGCTACTGCGGGTTTATATAGACGGTCCTCACGGGATGGGGAAAACCACCACCAC
GCAACTGCTGGTGGCCCTGGGTTCGCGCGACGATATCGTCTACGTACCCGAGCCGATGACTTACTGGCAG
GTGCTGGGGGCTTCCGAGACAATCGCGAACATCTACACCACACAACACCGCCTCGACCAGGGTGAGATAT
CGGCCGGGGACGCGGCGGTGGTAATGACAAGCGCCCAGATAACAATGGGCATGCCTTATGCCGTGACCGA
CGCCGTTCTGGCTCCTCATATCGGGGGGGAGGCTGGGAGCTCACATGCCCCGCCCCCGGCCCTCACCCTC
ATCTTCGACCGCCATCCCATCGCCGCCCTCCTGTGCTACCCGGCCGCGCGATACCTTATGGGCAGCATGA
CCCCCCAGGCCGTGCTGGCGTTCGTGGCCCTCATCCCGCCGACCTTGCCCGGCACAAACATCGTGTTGGG
GGCCCTTCCGGAGGACAGACACATCGACCGCCTGGCCAAACGCCAGCGCCCCGGCGAGCGGCTTGACCTG
GCTATGCTGGCCGCGATTCGCCGCGTTTACGGGCTGCTTGCCAATACGGTGCGGTATCTGCAGGGCGGCG
GGTCGTGGCGGGAGGATTGGGGACAGCTTTCGGGGACGGCCGTGCCGCCCCAGGGTGCCGAGCCCCAGAG
CAACGCGGGCCCACGACCCCATATCGGGGACACGTTATTTACCCTGTTTCGGGCCCCCGAGTTGCTGGCC
CCCAACGGCGACCTGTACAACGTGTTTGCCTGGGCCTTGGACGTCTTGGCCAAACGCCTCCGTCCCATGC
ACGTCTTTATCCTGGATTACGACCAATCGCCCGCCGGCTGCCGGGACGCCCTGCTGCAACTTACCTCCGG
GATGGTCCAGACCCACGTCACCACCCCCGGCTCCATACCGACGATCTGCGACCTGGCGCGCACGTTTGCC
CGGGAGATGGGGGAGGCTAACTGAAACACGGAAGGAGACAATACCGGAAGGAACCCGCGCTATGACGGCA
ATAAAAAGACAGAATAAAACGCACGGGTGTTGGGTCGTTTGTTCATAAACGCGCTCATAGGATCTTCTTG
AGATCCTTTTTTTCTGCGCGTAATCTGCTGCTTGCAAACAAAAAAACCACCGCTACCAGCGGTGGTTTGT
TTGCCGGATCAAGAGCTACCAACTCTTTTTCCGAAGGTAACTGGCTTCAGCAGAGCGCAGATACCAAATA
CTGTTCTTCTAGTGTAGCCGTAGTTAGGCCACCACTTCAAGAACTCTGTAGCACCGCCTACATACCTCGC
TCTGCTAATCCTGTTACCAGTGGCTGCTGCCAGTGGCGATAAGTCGTGTCTTACCGGGTTGGACTCAAGA
CGATAGTTACCGGATAAGGCGCAGCGGTCGGGCTGAACGGGGGGTTCGTGCACACAGCCCAGCTTGGAGC
GAACGACCTACACCGAACTGAGATACCTACAGCGTGAGCTATGAGAAAGCGCCACGCTTCCCGAAGGGAG
AAAGGCGGACAGGTATCCGGTAAGCGGCAGGGTCGGAACAGGAGAGCGCACGAGGGAGCTTCCAGGGGGA
AACGCCTGGTATCTTTATAGTCCTGTCGGGTTTCGCCACCTCTGACTTGAGCGTCGATTTTTGTGATGCT
CGTCAGGGGGGCGGAGCCTATGGAAAAACGCCGAAGTTCCTATACTTTCTAGAGAATAGGAACTTCACGG
GCCAGATATACGCGACGGGCCAGATATACGCGACGGGCCAGATATACGCGACGGGCCAGATATACGCGAC
GGGCCAGATATACGCGACGGGCCAGATATACGCGACGGGCCAGATATACGCGACGGGCCAGATATACGCG
ACGGGCCAGATATACGCGACGGGCCAGATATACGCGACGGGCCAGATATACGCGACGGGCCAGATATACG
CGACGGGCCAGATATACGCGTTGACATTGATTATTGACTAGTTATTAATAGTAATCAATTACGGGGTCAT
TAGTTCATAGCCCATATATGGAGTTCCGCGTTACATAACTTACGGTAAATGGCCCGCCTGGCTGACCGCC
CAACGACCCCCGCCCATTGACGTCAATAATGACGTATGTTCCCATAGTAACGCCAATAGGGACTTTCCAT
TGACGTCAATGGGTGGAGTATTTACGGTAAACTGCCCACTTGGCAGTACATCAAGTGTATCATATGCCAA
GTACGCCCCCTATTGACGTCAATGACGGTAAATGGCCCGCCTGGCATTATGCCCAGTACATGACCTTATG
GGACTTTCCTACTTGGCAGTACATCTACGTATTAGTCATCGCTATTACCATGGTGATGCGGTTTTGGCAG
TACATCAATGGGCGTGGATAGCGGTTTGACTCACGGGGATTTCCAAGTCTCCACCCCATTGACGTCAATG
GGAGTTTGTTTTGGCACCAAAATCAACGGGACTTTCCAAAATGTCGTAACAACTCCGCCCCATTGACGCA
AATGGGCGGTAGGCGTGTACGGTGGGAGGTCTATATAAGCATCCCTATCAGTGATAGAGATCAGATCTCC
CTATCAGTGATAGAGAGCTGTTTTGACCTCCATAGAAGACACCGGGACCGATCCAGCCTCCGGACTCTAG
CGTTTAAACTTAAGCTTGGTAC
