Features (pLannotate 1.2.2; 27 found; start..end, strand, type, name):
     16..76      +  promoter       SV40 promoter (fragment): SV40 early promoter
    107..679     +  intron         β-globin intron: intron from rabbit β-globin gene
    703..1322    +  CDS            rtTA3 (fragment): reverse tetracycline transactivator 3 activates expression from Tet-responsive promoters in the presence of doxycycline
   1321..1339    +  CDS            SV40 NLS (fragment): nuclear localization signal of SV40 (simian virus 40) large T antigen
   1405..2112    +  CDS            mCherry: mCherry is a basic (constitutively fluorescent) red fluorescent protein published in 2004, derived from Discosoma sp.. It is reported to be a very rapidly-maturing monomer with low acid sensitivity.
   2182..5082    +  CDS            RfxCas13d: RNA-targeting Type VI CRISPR protein from Ruminococcus flavefaciens strain XPD3002 (Konermann et al., 2018)
   5197..5216    +  CDS            3xFLAG (fragment): three tandem FLAG® epitope tags
   5316..5343    +  misc_RNA       RfxCas13d DR30 (fragment): 5' processed 30-base direct repeat for an RfxCas13d gRNA (Konermann et al., 2018)
   5380..5761    +  misc_feature   WPRE (fragment): woodchuck hepatitis virus posttranscriptional regulatory element
   5812..6036    +  polyA_signal   bGH poly(A) signal: bovine growth hormone polyadenylation signal
   6040..6061    +  promoter       SV40 promoter (fragment): SV40 enhancer and early promoter
   6171..6565    -  polyA_signal   β-globin poly(A): human β-globin polyadenylation signal
   6577..6996    -  CDS            bsr: BSR_BACCE - Experimental evidence at protein level: Swiss-Prot protein existence level 1. Catalyzes the deamination of the cytosine moiety of the antibiotics blasticidin S, cytomycin and acetylblasticidin S. From Bacillus cereus.
   7005..7302    -  promoter       SV40 promoter: SV40 enhancer and early promoter
   7388..7424    -  misc_feature   HA-L (fragment): left homology arm from the adeno-associated virus integration site (AAVS1) within intron 1 of the human PPP1R12C gene
   7448..7552    +  promoter       AmpR promoter: bla
   7553..8413    +  CDS            AmpR: β-lactamase; bla; confers resistance to ampicillin, carbenicillin, and related antibiotics
   8446..8945    +  promoter       PGK promoter: mouse phosphoglycerate kinase 1 promoter
   8947..8965    +  promoter       Mini-TK promoter (fragment): minimal herpes simplex virus (HSV) thymidine kinase promoter
   8987..9022    +  5'UTR          HSV TK 5'-UTR (fragment): 5' untranslated region from the herpes simplex virus thymidine kinase gene
   9044..10174   +  CDS            HSV TK: herpes simplex virus thymidine kinase confers sensitivity to nucleoside analogs such as acyclovir or ganciclovir
  10288..10876   +  rep_origin     ori: high-copy-number ColE1/pMB1/pBR322/pUC origin of replication
  11153..11532   +  enhancer       CMV enhancer: human cytomegalovirus immediate early enhancer
  11533..11731   +  promoter       CMV promoter: human cytomegalovirus (CMV) immediate early promoter
  11730..11751   +  promoter       PLtetO-1 promoter (fragment): modified phage lambda PL promoter with tet operator sites (Lutz and Bujard, 1997)
  11757..11776   +  promoter       tight TRE promoter (fragment): Tet-responsive promoter PTight, consisting of seven tet operator sequences followed by the minimal CMV promoter
  11843..15      +  misc_feature   MCS (fragment) (across the origin): pUC18/19 multiple cloning site
>Addgene plasmid #224790 | pUt-MONARCH 1.0_crEGFP Sequencing Result | analyzer sequence | sequence record 445979
CCGGGGATCCTCTAGGGCCTCTGAGCTATTCCAGAAGTAGTGAAGAGGCTTTTTTGGAGGCCTAGGCTTT
TGCAAAAAGCTCCGGATCGATCCTGAGAACTTCAGGGTGAGTTTGGGGACCCTTGATTGTTCTTTCTTTT
TCGCTATTGTAAAATTCATGTTATATGGAGGGGGCAAAGTTTTCAGGGTGTTGTTTAGAATGGGAAGATG
TCCCTTGTATCACCATGGACCCTCATGATAATTTTGTTTCTTTCACTTTCTACTCTGTTGACAACCATTG
TCTCCTCTTATTTTCTTTTCATTTTCTGTAACTTTTTCGTTAAACTTTAGCTTGCATTTGTAACGAATTT
TTAAATTCACTTTTGTTTATTTGTCAGATTGTAAGTACTTTCTCTAATCACTTTTTTTTCAAGGCAATCA
GGGTATATTATATTGTACTTCAGCACAGTTTTAGAGAACAATTGTTATAATTAAATGATAAGGTAGAATA
TTTCTGCATATAAATTCTGGCTGGCGTGGAAATATTCTTATTGGTAGAAACAACTACATCCTGGTCATCA
TCCTGCCTTTCTCTTTATGGTTACAATGATATACACTGTTTGAGATGAGGATAAAATACTCTGAGTCCAA
ACCGGGCCCCTCTGCTAACCATGTTCATGCCTTCTTCTTTTTCCTACAGGTCCTGCAGGCGCCACCATGG
GTTCTAGACTGGACAAGAGCAAAGTCATAAACTCTGCTCTGGAATTACTCAATGAAGTCGGTATCGAAGG
CCTGACGACAAGGAAACTCGCTCAAAAGCTGGGAGTTGAGCAGCCTACCCTGTACTGGCACGTGAAGAAC
AAGCGGGCCCTGCTCGATGCCCTGGCAATCGAGATGCTGGACAGGCATCATACCCACTTCTGCCCCCTGG
AAGGCGAGTCATGGCAAGACTTTCTGCGGAACAACGCCAAGTCATTCCGCTGTGCTCTCCTCTCACATCG
CGACGGGGCTAAAGTGCATCTCGGCACCCGCCCAACAGAGAAACAGTACGAAACCCTGGAAAATCAGCTC
GCGTTCCTGTGTCAGCAAGGCTTCTCCCTGGAGAACGCACTGTACGCTCTGTCCGCCGTGGGCCACTTTA
CACTGGGCTGCGTATTGGAGGATCAGGAGCATCAAGTAGCAAAAGAGGAAAGAGAGACACCTACCACCGA
TTCTATGCCCCCACTTCTGAGACAAGCAATTGAGCTGTTCGACCATCAGGGAGCCGAACCTGCCTTCCTT
TTCGGCCTGGAACTAATCATATGTGGCCTGGAGAAACAGCTAAAGTGCGAAAGCGGCGGGCCAAAAAAGA
AGAGAAAGGGAAGCGGAGCTACTAACTTCAGCCTGCTGAAGCAGGCTGGAGACGTGGAGGAGAACCCTGG
ACCTATGGTGAGCAAGGGCGAGGAGGATAACATGGCCATCATCAAGGAGTTCATGCGCTTCAAGGTGCAC
ATGGAGGGCTCCGTGAACGGCCACGAGTTCGAGATCGAGGGCGAGGGCGAGGGCCGCCCCTACGAGGGCA
CCCAGACCGCCAAGCTGAAGGTGACCAAGGGTGGCCCCCTGCCCTTCGCCTGGGACATCCTGTCCCCTCA
GTTCATGTACGGCTCCAAGGCCTACGTGAAGCACCCCGCCGACATCCCCGACTACTTGAAGCTGTCCTTC
CCCGAGGGCTTCAAGTGGGAGCGCGTGATGAACTTCGAGGACGGCGGCGTGGTGACCGTGACCCAGGACT
CCTCCCTGCAGGACGGCGAGTTCATCTACAAGGTGAAGCTGCGCGGCACCAACTTCCCCTCCGACGGCCC
CGTAATGCAGAAGAAGACCATGGGCTGGGAGGCCTCCTCCGAGCGGATGTACCCCGAGGACGGCGCCCTG
AAGGGCGAGATCAAGCAGAGGCTGAAGCTGAAGGACGGCGGCCACTACGACGCTGAGGTCAAGACCACCT
ACAAGGCCAAGAAGCCCGTGCAGCTGCCCGGCGCCTACAACGTCAACATCAAGTTGGACATCACCTCCCA
CAACGAGGACTACACCATCGTGGAACAGTACGAACGCGCCGAGGGCCGCCACTCCACCGGCGGCATGGAC
GAGCTGTACAAGGGCAGCGGAGCTACTAACTTCAGCCTGCTGAAGCAGGCTGGAGACGTGGAGGAGAACC
CTGGACCCGGGATGATCGAGAAAAAGAAGTCCTTCGCTAAGGGCATGGGCGTGAAGTCCACACTCGTGTC
CGGCTCCAAAGTGTACATGACAACCTTCGCCGAAGGCAGCGACGCCAGGCTGGAAAAGATCGTGGAGGGC
GACAGCATCAGGAGCGTGAATGAGGGCGAGGCCTTCAGCGCTGAAATGGCCGATAAAAACGCCGGCTATA
AGATCGGCAACGCCAAATTCAGCCATCCTAAGGGCTACGCCGTGGTGGCTAACAACCCTCTGTATACAGG
ACCCGTCCAGCAGGATATGCTCGGCCTGAAGGAAACTCTGGAAAAGAGGTACTTCGGCGAGAGCGCTGAT
GGCAATGACAATATTTGTATCCAGGTGATCCATAACATCCTGGACATTGAAAAAATCCTCGCCGAATACA
TTACCAACGCCGCCTACGCCGTCAACAATATCTCCGGCCTGGATAAGGACATTATTGGATTCGGCAAGTT
CTCCACAGTGTATACCTACGACGAATTCAAAGACCCCGAGCACCATAGGGCCGCTTTCAACAATAACGAT
AAGCTCATCAACGCCATCAAGGCCCAGTATGACGAGTTCGACAACTTCCTCGATAACCCCAGACTCGGCT
ATTTCGGCCAGGCCTTTTTCAGCAAGGAGGGCAGAAATTACATCATCAATTACGGCAACGAATGCTATGA
CATTCTGGCCCTCCTGAGCGGACTGAGACACTGGGTGGTCCACAACAACGAAGAAGAGTCCAGGATCTCC
AGGACCTGGCTCTACAACCTCGATAAGAACCTCGACAACGAATACATCTCCACCCTCAACTACCTCTACG
ACAGGATCACCAATGAGCTGACCAACTCCTTCTCCAAGAACTCCGCCGCCAACGTGAACTATATTGCCGA
AACTCTGGGAATCAACCCTGCCGAATTCGCCGAACAATATTTCAGATTCAGCATTATGAAAGAGCAGAAA
AACCTCGGATTCAATATCACCAAGCTCAGGGAAGTGATGCTGGACAGGAAGGATATGTCCGAGATCAGGA
AAAATCATAAGGTGTTCGACTCCATCAGGACCAAGGTCTACACCATGATGGACTTTGTGATTTATAGGTA
TTACATCGAAGAGGATGCCAAGGTGGCTGCCGCCAATAAGTCCCTCCCCGATAATGAGAAGTCCCTGAGC
GAGAAGGATATCTTTGTGATTAACCTGAGGGGCTCCTTCAACGACGACCAGAAGGATGCCCTCTACTACG
ATGAAGCTAATAGAATTTGGAGAAAGCTCGAAAATATCATGCACAACATCAAGGAATTTAGGGGAAACAA
GACAAGAGAGTATAAGAAGAAGGACGCCCCTAGACTGCCCAGAATCCTGCCCGCTGGCCGTGATGTTTCC
GCCTTCAGCAAACTCATGTATGCCCTGACAATGTTCCTGGATGGCAAGGAGATCAACGACCTCCTGACCA
CCCTGATTAATAAATTCGATAACATCCAGAGCTTCCTGAAGGTGATGCCTCTCATCGGAGTCAACGCTAA
GTTCGTGGAGGAATACGCCTTTTTCAAAGACTCCGCCAAGATCGCCGATGAGCTGAGGCTGATCAAGTCC
TTCGCTAGAATGGGAGAACCTATTGCCGATGCCAGGAGGGCCATGTATATCGACGCCATCCGTATTTTAG
GAACCAACCTGTCCTATGATGAGCTCAAGGCCCTCGCCGACACCTTTTCCCTGGACGAGAACGGAAACAA
GCTCAAGAAAGGCAAGCACGGCATGAGAAATTTCATTATTAATAACGTGATCAGCAATAAAAGGTTCCAC
TACCTGATCAGATACGGTGATCCTGCCCACCTCCATGAGATCGCCAAAAACGAGGCCGTGGTGAAGTTCG
TGCTCGGCAGGATCGCTGACATCCAGAAAAAACAGGGCCAGAACGGCAAGAACCAGATCGACAGGTACTA
CGAAACTTGTATCGGAAAGGATAAGGGCAAGAGCGTGAGCGAAAAGGTGGACGCTCTCACAAAGATCATC
ACCGGAATGAACTACGACCAATTCGACAAGAAAAGGAGCGTCATTGAGGACACCGGCAGGGAAAACGCCG
AGAGGGAGAAGTTTAAAAAGATCATCAGCCTGTACCTCACCGTGATCTACCACATCCTCAAGAATATTGT
CAATATCAACGCCAGGTACGTCATCGGATTCCATTGCGTCGAGCGTGATGCTCAACTGTACAAGGAGAAA
GGCTACGACATCAATCTCAAGAAACTGGAAGAGAAGGGATTCAGCTCCGTCACCAAGCTCTGCGCTGGCA
TTGATGAAACTGCCCCCGATAAGAGAAAGGACGTGGAAAAGGAGATGGCTGAAAGAGCCAAGGAGAGCAT
TGACAGCCTCGAGAGCGCCAACCCCAAGCTGTATGCCAATTACATCAAATACAGCGACGAGAAGAAAGCC
GAGGAGTTCACCAGGCAGATTAACAGGGAGAAGGCCAAAACCGCCCTGAACGCCTACCTGAGGAACACCA
AGTGGAATGTGATCATCAGGGAGGACCTCCTGAGAATTGACAACAAGACATGTACCCTGTTCAGGAACAA
GGCCGTCCATCTGGAAGTGGCCAGGTATGTCCACGCCTATATCAACGACATTGCCGAGGTCAATTCCTAC
TTCCAACTGTACCATTACATCATGCAGAGAATTATCATGAATGAGAGGTACGAGAAAAGCAGCGGAAAGG
TGTCCGAGTACTTCGACGCTGTGAATGACGAGAAGAAGTACAACGATAGGCTCCTGAAACTGCTGTGTGT
GCCTTTCGGCTACTGTATCCCCAGGTTTAAGAACCTGAGCATCGAGGCCCTGTTCGATAGGAACGAGGCC
GCCAAGTTCGACAAGGAGAAAAAGAAAGTGTCCGGCAATTCCACTAGTGCTCCCAAGAAAAAGCGCAAGG
TAGGTGGAAGCCCAGCAGCTAAAAGAGTTAAATTGGATGGATCCGATTATAAGGATCACGATGGAGATTA
CAAGGACCACGACATAGACTACAAAGATGATGACGACAAGTAACGWACGSSSGMGASTMTARAGWCSACR
ASWWARMCYMYAMMRAYKRKKMSGRSWWKKAAMSTMSRSCCGCRRCYMTRGARKCGACAAGTAAMCCCCT
ACCAACTGGTCGGGGTTWGAAACTCGACCTGCASGCATGCRAGCTTGATATCAKGCCGCAATCAACCTCT
GGATTACAAAATTTGTGAAAGATTGACTGGTATTCTTAACTATGTTGCTCCTTTTACGCTATGTGGATAC
GCTGCTTTAATGCCTTTGTATCATGCTATTGCTTCCCGTATGGCTTTCATTTTCTCCTCCTTGTATAAAT
CCTGGTTGCTGTCTCTTTATGAGGAGTTGTGGCCCGTTGTCAGGCAACGTGGCGTGGTGTGCACTGTGTT
TGCTGACGCAMCCCCCACTGGTTGGGGCATTGCCMCCMCCTGTCAGCTCCTTTCCGGGWCKTWCRCWTYC
CCCCTCCCTMTTGCCACGGCGGAACTCATCGCCGCCTGCCTTGCCCGCTGCTGGACAGGGGCTCGGCTGT
TGGGCACTGACAATTCCGTGGNNNNNNNNNCNNGNNNNNNNGNNCNGNTNNNNCNCKCKRRWSAKCYTCG
ACTGTGCCTTCTAGTTGCCAGCCATCTGTTGTTTGCCCCTCCCCCGTGCCTTCCTTGACCCTGGAAGGTG
CCACTCCCACTGTCCTTTCCTAATAAAATGAGGAAATTGCATCGCATTGTCTGAGTAGGTGTCATTCTAT
TCTGGGGGGTGGGGTGGGGCAGGACAGCAAGGGGGAGGATTGGGAAGACAATAGCAGGCATGCTGGGGAT
GCGGTGGGCTCTATGGCTTCTGAGGCGGAAAGAACCAGCTGGGGCTCTAGGGGGTATCCCCACGCGCCCT
GTAGCGGCGCATTAAGCGCGGCGGGKGTGGKGGKTACGCGCTAAAGCAAGTAAAACCTCTACAAATGTGG
TATGGAATTCTAAAATACAGCATAGCAAAACTTTAACCTCCAAATCAAGCCTCTACTTGAATCCTTTTCT
GAGGGATGAATAAGGCATAGGCATCAGGGGCTGTTGCCAATGTGCATTAGCTGTTTGCAGCCTCACCTTC
TTTCATGGAGTTTAAGATATAGTGTATTTTCCCAAGGTTTGAACTAGCTCTTCATTTCTTTATGTTTTAA
ATGCACTGACCTCCCACATTCCCTTTTTAGTAAAATATTCAGAAATAATTTAAATACATCATTGCAATGA
AAATAAATGTTTTTTATTAGGCAGAATCCAGATGCTCAAGGCCCTTCATAATATCCCCCAGTTTAGTAGT
TGGACTTAGGGAACAAAGGAACCTTTAATAGAAATTGGACAGCAAGAAAGCGAGCTTCTAGCTTTAGTTC
CTGGTGTACTTGAGGGGGATGAGTTCCTCAATGGTGGTTTTGACCAGCTTGCCATTCATCTCAATGAGCA
CAAAGCAGTCAGGAGCATAGTCAGAGATGAGCTCTCTGCACATGCCACAGGGGCTGACCACCCTGATGGA
TCTGTCCACCTCATCAGAGTAGGGGTGCCTGACAGCCACAATGGTGTCAAAGTCCTTCTGCCCGTTGCTC
ACAGCAGACCCAATGGCAATGGCTTCAGCACAGACAGTGACCCTGCCAATGTAGGCCTCAATGTGGACAG
CAGAGATGATCTCCCCAGTCTTGGTCCTGATGGCCGCCCCGACATGGTGCTTGTTGTCCTCATAGAGCAT
GGTGATCTTCTCAGTGGCGACCTCCACCAGCTCCAGATCCTGCTGAGAGATGTTGAAGGTCTTCATGGTA
GCCTCCAAAAAAGCCTCCTCACTACTTCTGGAATAGCTCAGAGGCCGAGGCGGCCTCGGCCTCTGCATAA
ATAAAAAAAATTAGTCAGCCATGGGGCGGAGAATGGGCGGAACTGGGCGGAGTTAGGGGCGGGATGGGCG
GAGTTAGGGGCGGGACTATGGTTGCTGACTAATTGAGATGCATGCTTTGCATACTTCTGCCTGCTGGGGA
GCCTGGGGACTTTCCACACCTGGTTGCTGACTAATTGAGATGCATGCTTTGCATACTTCTGCCTGCTGGG
GAGCCTGGGGACTTTCCACACCCTAACTGACACACATTCCACAGCTGCGAAGAGAAGAGGTCAGGCCGAA
GTTCCTATACTATTTGAAGAATAGGAACTTCAAGCTTGCCCCACTGTGGGGTGGAGGGGACAGATAAAAG
TMCCSTGGCACTTTTCGGGGAAATGTGCGCGGAACCCCTATTTGTTTATTTTTCTAAATACATTCAAATA
TGTATCCGCTCATGAGACAATAACCCTGATAAATGCTTCAATAATATTGAAAAAGGAAGAGTATGAGTAT
TCAACATTTCCGTGTCGCCCTTATTCCCTTTTTTGCGGCATTTTGCCTTCCTGTTTTTGCTCACCCAGAA
ACGCTGGTGAAAGTAAAAGATGCTGAAGATCAGTTGGGTGCACGAGTGGGTTACATCGAACTGGATCTCA
ACAGCGGTAAGATCCTTGAGAGTTTTCGCCCCGAAGAACGTTTTCCAATGATGAGCACTTTTAAAGTTCT
GCTATGTGGCGCGGTATTATCCCGTATTGACGCCGGGCAAGAGCAACTCGGTCGCCGCATACACTATTCT
CAGAATGACTTGGTTGAGTACTCACCAGTCACAGAAAAGCATCTTACGGATGGCATGACAGTAAGAGAAT
TATGCAGTGCTGCCATAACCATGAGTGATAACACTGCGGCCAACTTACTTCTGACAACGATCGGAGGACC
GAAGGAGCTAACCGCTTTTTTGCACAACATGGGGGATCATGTAACTCGCCTTGATCGTTGGGAACCGGAG
CTGAATGAAGCCATACCAAACGACGAGCGTGACACCACGATGCCYGTAGCAATGGCAACAACGTTGCGCA
AACTATTAACTGGCGAACTACTTACTCTAGCTTCCCGGCAACAATTAATAGACTGGATGGAGGCGGATAA
AGTTGCAGGACCACTTCTGCGCTCGGCCCTTCCGGCTGGCTGGTTTATTGCTGATAAATCTGGAGCCGGT
GAGCGTGGGTCTCGCGGTATCATTGCAGCACTGGGGCCAGATGGTAAGCCCTCCCGTATCGTAGTTATCT
ACACGACGGGGAGTCAGGCAACTATGGATGAACGAAATAGACAGATCGCTGAGATAGGTGCCTCACTGAT
TAAGCATTGGTAACTGTCAGACCAAGTTTAYTCTWCKGTTCTACCGGGTAGGGGAGGCGCTTTTCCCAAG
GCAGTCTGGAGCATGCGCTTTAGCAGCCCCGCTGGGCACTTGGCGCTACACAAGTGGCCTCTGGCCTCGC
ACACATTCCACATCCACCGGTAGGCGCCAACCGGCTCCGTTCTTTGGTGGCCCCTTCGCGCCACCTTCTA
CTCCTCCCCTAGTCAGGAAGTTCCCCCCCGCCCCGCAGCTCGCGTCGTGCAGGACGTGACAAATGGAAGT
AGCACGTCTCACTAGTCTCGTGCAGATGGACAGCACCGCTGAGCAATGGAAGCGGGTAGGCCTTTGGGGC
AGCGGCCAATAGCAGCTTTGCTCCTTCGCTTTCTGGGCTCAGRGGCTGGGRRGGGGKGGGKCCGGGGGCG
GGCKCRGGGGCGGGSKCRGGGGSGGGGSGGGSGCCCGRRGGKCCYCCGGRGGCCCGGCATTCTGCMCGCT
TCAAAAGCGCACGTCTGCCGCGCTGTTCTCCTCTTCCTCATCTCCGGGCCTTTCGACCTGCAGCGACCCG
CTTAACAGCGTCAACAGCGTGCCGCAGATCTTGGTGGCGTGAAACTCCCGCACCTCTTCGGCAAGCGCCT
TGTAGAAGCGCGTATGGCTTCGTACCCCTGCCATCAACACGCGTCTGCGTTCGACCAGGCTGCGCGTTCT
CGCGGCCATAGCAACCGACGTACGGCGTTGCGCCCTCGCCGGCAGCAAGAAGCCACGGAAGTCCGCCTGG
AGCAGAAAATGCCCACGCTACTGCGGGTTTATATAGACGGTCCTCACGGGATGGGGAAAACCACCACCAC
GCAACTGCTGGTGGCCCTGGGTTCGCGCGACGATATCGTCTACGTACCCGAGCCGATGACTTACTGGCAG
GKGCTGGGGGCTTCCGAGACAAYCGCGAACATCTACACCACACAACACCGCCTCGACCAGGGTGAGATAT
CGGCCGGGGACGCGGCGGKGGKAATGACAAGCGCCCAGATAACAATGGGCATGCCTTATGCCGTGACCGA
CGCCGTTCTGGCTCCTCATATCGGGGGGGAGGCTGGGRGCYCACATGCCCCGCCCCCGGCCCTCMCCCTC
ATCTTCGMCCGCCATCCCAYCGCCGCCCYCCTGTGCTMCCCGGCCGCGCGATMCCTTATGGGCAGCATGM
CCCCCCAGGCCGTGCTGGCGTTCGTGGCCCTCATCCCGCCGMCCTTGCCCGGCACAAACATCGTGTTGGG
GGCCCTTCCGGAGGACAGACACATCGACCGCCTGGCCAAACGCCAGCGCCCCGGCGRGCGGCTTGACCTG
GCTATGCTGGCCGCGATTCGCCGCGTTTACGGGCTGCTTGCCAATACGGTGCGGTATCTGCAGGGCGGCG
GGKCGKGGCGGGRGGRKKGGGGRCRGCKTKCGGGGRCGGCCGKGCCGCCCCMGGGKGCCGMGCCCCAGAG
CAACGCGGGCCCACGACCCCATATCGGGGACACGTTATTTACCCTGTTTCGGGCCCCCGAGTTGCTGGCC
CCCAACGGCGACCTGTACAACGTGTTTGCCTGGGCCTTGGACGTCTTGGCCAAACGCCTCCGTCCCATGC
ACGTCTTTATCCTGGATTACGACCAATCGCCCGCCGGCTGCCGGGACGCCCTGCTGCAACTTACCTCCGG
GATGGTCCAGACCCACGTCACCACCCCCGGCTCCATACCGACGATCTGCGACCTGGCGCGCACGTTTGCC
CGGGAGATGGGGGAGGCTAACTGAAACACGGAAGGAGACAATACCGGAAGGAACCCGCGCTATGACGGCA
ATAAAAAGACAGAAKAAAACGCRCGGSWGTKGGSKYGWKWSYYCATAAAMRMGMTCAWAGGATCTTCTTG
AGATCCTTTTTTTCTGCGCGTAATCTGCTGCTTGCAAACAAAAAAACCACCGCTACCAGCGGTGGTTTGT
TTGCCGGATCAAGAGCTACCAACTCTTTTTCCGAAGGTAACTGGCTTCAGCAGAGCGCAGATACCAAATA
CTGTTCTTCTAGTGTAGCCGTAGTTAGGCCACCACTTCAAGAACTCTGTAGCACCGCCTACATACCTCGC
TCTGCTAATCCTGTTACCAGTGGCTGCTGCCAGTGGCGATAAGTCGTGTCTTACCGGGTTGGACTCAAGA
CGATAGTTACCGGATAAGGCGCAGCGGTCGGGCTGAACGGGGGGTTCGTGCACACAGCCCAGCTTGGAGC
GAACGACCTACACCGAACTGAGATACCTACAGCGTGAGCTATGAGAAAGCGCCACGCTTCCCGAAGGGAG
AAAGGCGGACAGGTATCCGGTAAGCGGCAGGGTCGGAACAGGAGAGCGCACGAGGGAGCTTCCAGGGGGA
AACGCCTGGTATCTTTATAGTCCTGTCGGGTTTCGCCACCTCTGACTTGAGCGTCGATTTTTGTGATGCT
CGTCAGGGGGGCGGAGCCTATGGAAAAACGCCGARSWWCSYRKMCTTTYTAGRGWWYMGGRMCTTYWCGG
GCCAGWTATACGCGWSGGGCCAGATATACGCGRSGGGSSRGRTRKWMGSGRSGGGSSRGRKRKRSGSGRS
GGSSSRGRKRKRSGSSVSSSKSSRSRKRKVSKSSRSGKRSSRSRKRKMSGSSVSGGSSSRGAKAKACGCG
MCGGGCCAGATATACGCGACGGGCCAGATATACGCGACGGGCCAGATATACGCGACGGGCCAGATATACG
CGACGGGCCAGATATACGCGTTGACATTGATTATTGACTAGTTATTAATAGTAATCAATTACGGGGTCAT
TAGTTCATAGCCCATATATGGAGTTCCGCGTTACATAACTTACGGTAAATGGCCCGCCTGGCTGACCGCC
CAACGACCCCCGCCCATTGACGTCAATAATGACGTATGTTCCCATAGTAACGCCAATAGGGACTTTCCAT
TGACGTCAATGGGTGGAGTATTTACGGTAAACTGCCCACTTGGCAGTACATCAAGTGTATCATATGCCAA
GTACGCCCCCTATTGACGTCAATGACGGTAAATGGCCCGCCTGGCATTATGCCCAGTACATGACCTTATG
GGACTTTCCTACTTGGCAGTACATCTACGTATTAGTCATCGCTATTACCATGGTGATGCGGTTTTGGCAG
TACATCAATGGGCGTGGATAGCGGTTTGACTCACGGGGATTTCCAAGTCTCCACCCCATTGACGTCAATG
GGAGTTTGTTTTGGCACCAAAATCAACGGGACTTTCCAAAATGTCGTAACAACTCCGCCCCATTGACGCA
AATGGGCGGTAGGCGTGTACGGTGGGAGGTCTATATAAGCATCCCTATCAGTGATAGAGATCAGATCTCC
CTATCAGTGATAGAGAGCTGTTTTGACCTCCATAGAAGACACCGGGACCGATCCAGCCTCCGGACTCTAG
CGTTTAAACTTAAGCTTGGTAC
